>Addgene plasmid #199362 | pTS109 pHAGE2 CMVtetO2 MCS-TEV-SUMOstar-22xGS-GFP | addgene full sequence | sequence record 389914 | Addgene NGS Result
CTAATTCACTCCCAAAGAAGACAAGATATCCTTGATCTGTGGATCTACCACACACAAGGCTACTTCCCTG
ATTAGCAGAACTACACACCAGGGCCAGGGGTCAGATATCCACTGACCTTTGGATGGTGCTACAAGCTAGT
ACCAGTTGAGCCAGATAAGGTAGAAGAGGCCAATAAAGGAGAGAACACCAGCTTGTTACACCCTGTGAGC
CTGCATGGGATGGATGACCCGGAGAGAGAAGTGTTAGAGTGGAGGTTTGACAGCCGCCTAGCATTTCATC
ACGTGGCCCGAGAGCTGCATCCGGAGTACTTCAAGAACTGCTGATATCGAGCTTGCTACAAGGGACTTTC
CGCTGGGGACTTTCCAGGGAGGCGTGGCCTGGGCGGGACTGGGGAGTGGCGAGCCCTCAGATCCTGCATA
TAAGCAGCTGCTTTTTGCCTGTACTGGGTCTCTCTGGTTAGACCAGATCTGAGCCTGGGAGCTCTCTGGC
TAACTAGGGAACCCACTGCTTAAGCCTCAATAAAGCTTGCCTTGAGTGCTTCAAGTAGTGTGTGCCCGTC
TGTTGTGTGACTCTGGTAACTAGAGATCCCTCAGACCCTTTTAGTCAGTGTGGAAAATCTCTAGCAGTGG
CGCCCGAACAGGGACTTGAAAGCGAAAGGGAAACCAGAGGAGCTCTCTCGACGCAGGACTCGGCTTGCTG
AAGCGCGCACGGCAAGAGGCGAGGGGCGGCGACTGGTGAGTACGCCAAAAATTTTGACTAGCGGAGGCTA
GAAGGAGAGAGATGGGTGCGAGAGCGTCAGTATTAAGCGGGGGAGAATTAGATCGCGATGGGAAAAAATT
CGGTTAAGGCCAGGGGGAAAGAAAAAATATAAATTAAAACATATAGTATGGGCAAGCAGGGAGCTAGAAC
GATTCGCAGTTAATCCTGGCCTGTTAGAAACATCAGAAGGCTGTAGACAAATACTGGGACAGCTACAACC
ATCCCTTCAGACAGGATCAGAAGAACTTAGATCATTATATAATACAGTAGCAACCCTCTATTGTGTGCAT
CAAAGGATAGAGATAAAAGACACCAAGGAAGCTTTAGACAAGATAGAGGAAGAGCAAAACAAAAGTAAGA
CCACCGCACAGCAAGCGGCCGGCCGCTGATCTTCAGACCTGGAGGAGGAGATATGAGGGACAATTGGAGA
AGTGAATTATATAAATATAAAGTAGTAAAAATTGAACCATTAGGAGTAGCACCCACCAAGGCAAAGAGAA
GAGTGGTGCAGAGAGAAAAAAGAGCAGTGGGAATAGGAGCTTTGTTCCTTGGGTTCTTGGGAGCAGCAGG
AAGCACTATGGGCGCAGCGTCAATGACGCTGACGGTACAGGCCAGACAATTATTGTCTGGTATAGTGCAG
CAGCAGAACAATTTGCTGAGGGCTATTGAGGCGCAACAGCATCTGTTGCAACTCACAGTCTGGGGCATCA
AGCAGCTCCAGGCAAGAATCCTGGCTGTGGAAAGATACCTAAAGGATCAACAGCTCCTGGGGATTTGGGG
TTGCTCTGGAAAACTCATTTGCACCACTGCTGTGCCTTGGAATGCTAGTTGGAGTAATAAATCTCTGGAA
CAGATTTGGAATCACACGACCTGGATGGAGTGGGACAGAGAAATTAACAATTACACAAGCTTAATACACT
CCTTAATTGAAGAATCGCAAAACCAGCAAGAAAAGAATGAACAAGAATTATTGGAATTAGATAAATGGGC
AAGTTTGTGGAATTGGTTTAACATAACAAATTGGCTGTGGTATATAAAATTATTCATAATGATAGTAGGA
GGCTTGGTAGGTTTAAGAATAGTTTTTGCTGTACTTTCTATAGTGAATAGAGTTAGGCAGGGATATTCAC
CATTATCGTTTCAGACCCACCTCCCAACCCCGAGGGGACCCGACAGGCCCGAAGGAATAGAAGAAGAAGG
TGGAGAGAGAGACAGAGACAGATCCATTCGATTAGTGAACGGATCTCGACGGTATCGCCGAATTCACAAA
TGGCAGTATTCATCCACAATTTTAAAAGAAAAGGGGGGATTGGGGGGTACAGTGCAGGGGAAAGAATAGT
AGACATAATAGCAACAGACATACAAACTAAAGAATTACAAAAACAAATTACAAAAATTCAAAATTTTCGG
GTTTATTACAGGGACAGCAGAGATCCAGTTTGGACGCGTTGACATTGATTATTGACTAGTTATTAATAGT
AATCAATTACGGGGTCATTAGTTCATAGCCCATATATGGAGTTCCGCGTTACATAACTTACGGTAAATGG
CCCGCCTGGCTGACCGCCCAACGACCCCCGCCCATTGACGTCAATAATGACGTATGTTCCCATAGTAACG
CCAATAGGGACTTTCCATTGACGTCAATGGGTGGAGTATTTACGGTAAACTGCCCACTTGGCAGTACATC
AAGTGTATCATATGCCAAGTACGCCCCCTATTGACGTCAATGACGGTAAATGGCCCGCCTGGCATTATGC
CCAGTACATGACCTTATGGGACTTTCCTACTTGGCAGTACATCTACGTATTAGTCATCGCTATTACCATG
GTGATGCGGTTTTGGCAGTACATCAATGGGCGTGGATAGCGGTTTGACTCACGGGGATTTCCAAGTCTCC
ACCCCATTGACGTCAATGGGAGTTTGTTTTGGCACCAAAATCAACGGGACTTTCCAAAATGTCGTAACAA
CTCCGCCCCATTGACGCAAATGGGCGGTAGGCGTGTACGGTGGGAGGTCTATATAAGCAGAGCTCTCCCT
ATCAGTGATAGAGATCTCCCTATCAGTGATAGAGATCGTCGACGAGCTCGTTTAGTGAACCGTCAGATCG
CCTGGAGACGCCATCCACGCTGTTTTGACCTCCATAGAAGACACCGGGACCGATCCAGCCTCCGGCTAGA
GCGGCCGCCATGGGATCCGGTTCTGCTAGCGGTTCAGGTTCTACCGGTGGATCATCTAGAACTAGCGGTA
GCGAGAATTTGTATTTTCAGGGTGGTAGCGGATCTACCGGATCGGACTCAGAAGTCAATCAAGAAGCTAA
GCCAGAGGTCAAGCCAGAAGTCAAGCCTGAGACTCACATCAATTTAAAGGTGTCCGATGGATCTTCAGAA
ATCTTCTTCAAGATCAAAAAGACCACTCCTTTAAGAAGGCTGATGGAAGCGTTCGCTAAAAGACAGGGTA
AGGAAATGGACTCTTTAACCTTCTTGTACGACGGTATTGAGATTCAAGCTGATCAGACCCCTGAAGATTT
GGACATGGAGGATAACGATATTATTGAGGCTCACAGAGAACAGATTGGTGGCGGATCTGGAAGTGGATCT
GGATCAGGAAGTGGTTCTGGATCAGGTAGTGGTTCTGGTAGTGGATCAATGGTGTCTAAAGGTGAAGAAC
TTTTTACGGGTGTCGTCCCCATCCTGGTTGAATTGGACGGAGACGTGAATGGCCATAAATTTTCAGTGAG
CGGTGAAGGAGAGGGAGACGCCACTTACGGTAAACTTACCTTGAAATTTATCTGCACTACCGGGAAACTG
CCCGTACCCTGGCCGACGCTCGTAACAACGCTTACCTACGGCGTGCAATGTTTTAGCAGATACCCAGACC
ATATGAAGCAGCACGATTTTTTCAAGAGTGCAATGCCTGAGGGGTACGTACAGGAAAGGACGATCTTTTT
CAAAGACGATGGTAATTATAAAACGCGGGCTGAGGTTAAATTTGAAGGAGACACGCTCGTGAATCGAATA
GAGCTGAAGGGAATCGACTTCAAGGAAGACGGTAACATCCTGGGCCATAAACTCGAATATAATTACAATT
CACACAACGTCTATATCATGGCAGATAAACAGAAGAATGGCATCAAAGTCAATTTTAAGATCCGGCATAA
TATCGAGGACGGATCAGTACAGCTTGCCGACCATTACCAACAGAATACACCGATAGGAGACGGTCCCGTC
CTCTTGCCAGATAATCACTATTTGAGCACACAATCCGCTCTTTCTAAAGATCCGAATGAAAAGCGCGATC
ATATGGTCTTGAAAGAGTTCGTCACTGCCGCCGGCATAACCTAACTCGAGTAATCAACCTCTGGATTACA
AAATTTGTGAAAGATTGACTGGTATTCTTAACTATGTTGCTCCTTTTACGCTATGTGGATACGCTGCTTT
AATGCCTTTGTATCATGCTATTGCTTCCCGTATGGCTTTCATTTTCTCCTCCTTGTATAAATCCTGGTTG
CTGTCTCTTTATGAGGAGTTGTGGCCCGTTGTCAGGCAACGTGGCGTGGTGTGCACTGTGTTTGCTGACG
CAACCCCCACTGGTTGGGGCATTGCCACCACCTGTCAGCTCCTTTCCGGGACTTTCGCTTTCCCCCTCCC
TATTGCCACGGCGGAACTCATCGCCGCCTGCCTTGCCCGCTGCTGGACAGGGGCTCGGCTGTTGGGCACT
GACAATTCCGTGGTGTTGTTGGGGAAATCATCGTCCTTTCCTTGGCTGCTCGCCTGTGTTGCCACCTGGA
TTCTGCGCGGGACGTCCTTCTGCTACGTCCCTTCGGCCCTCAATCCAGCGGACCTTCCTTCCCGCGGCCT
GCTGCCGGCTCTGCGGCCTCTTCCGCGTCTTCGCCTTCGCCCTCAGACGAGTCGGATCTCCCTTTGGGCC
GCCTCCCCGCCTGGTACCTTTAAGACCAATGACTTACAAGGCAGCTGTAGATCTTAGCCACTTTTTAAAA
GAAAAGGGGGGACTGGAAGGGCTAATTCACTCCCAACGAAGACAAGATCACCTGCAGGACAGGCGCGCCC
TGCTTTTTGCTTGTACTGGGTCTCTCTGGTTAGACCAGATCTGAGCCTGGGAGCTCTCTGGCTAACTAGG
GAACCCACTGCTTAAGCCTCAATAAAGCTTGCCTTGAGTGCTTCAAGTAGTGTGTGCCCGTCTGTTGTGT
GACTCTGGTAACTAGAGATCCCTCAGACCCTTTTAGTCAGTGTGGAAAATCTCTAGCACCCGGGCGATTA
AGGAAAGGGCTAGATCATTCTTGAAGACGAAAGGGCCTCGTGATACGCCTATTTTTATAGGTTAATGTCA
TGATAATAATGGTTTCTTAGACGTCAGGTGGCACTTTTCGGGGAAATGTGCGCGGAACCCCTATTTGTTT
ATTTTTCTAAATACATTCAAATATGTATCCGCTCATGAGACAATAACCCTGATAAATGCTTCAATAATAT
TGAAAAAGGAAGAGTATGAGTATTCAACATTTCCGTGTCGCCCTTATTCCCTTTTTTGCGGCATTTTGCC
TTCCTGTTTTTGCTCACCCAGAAACGCTGGTGAAAGTAAAAGATGCTGAAGATCAGTTGGGTGCACGAGT
GGGTTACATCGAACTGGATCTCAACAGCGGTAAGATCCTTGAGAGTTTTCGCCCCGAAGAACGTTTTCCA
ATGATGAGCACTTTTAAAGTTCTGCTATGTGGCGCGGTATTATCCCGTGTTGACGCCGGGCAAGAGCAAC
TCGGTCGCCGCATACACTATTCTCAGAATGACTTGGTTGAGTACTCACCAGTCACAGAAAAGCATCTTAC
GGATGGCATGACAGTAAGAGAATTATGCAGTGCTGCCATAACCATGAGTGATAACACTGCGGCCAACTTA
CTTCTGACAACGATCGGAGGACCGAAGGAGCTAACCGCTTTTTTGCACAACATGGGGGATCATGTAACTC
GCCTTGATCGTTGGGAACCGGAGCTGAATGAAGCCATACCAAACGACGAGCGTGACACCACGATGCCTGT
AGCAATGGCAACAACGTTGCGCAAACTATTAACTGGCGAACTACTTACTCTAGCTTCCCGGCAACAATTA
ATAGACTGGATGGAGGCGGATAAAGTTGCAGGACCACTTCTGCGCTCGGCCCTTCCGGCTGGCTGGTTTA
TTGCTGATAAATCTGGAGCCGGTGAGCGTGGGTCTCGCGGTATCATTGCAGCACTGGGGCCAGATGGTAA
GCCCTCCCGTATCGTAGTTATCTACACGACGGGGAGTCAGGCAACTATGGATGAACGAAATAGACAGATC
GCTGAGATAGGTGCCTCACTGATTAAGCATTGGTAACTGTCAGACCAAGTTTACTCATATATACTTTAGA
TTGATTTAAAACTTCATTTTTAATTTAAAAGGATCTAGGTGAAGATCCTTTTTGATAATCTCATGACCAA
AATCCCTTAACGTGAGTTTTCGTTCCACTGAGCGTCAGACCCCGTAGAAAAGATCAAAGGATCTTCTTGA
GATCCTTTTTTTCTGCGCGTAATCTGCTGCTTGCAAACAAAAAAACCACCGCTACCAGCGGTGGTTTGTT
TGCCGGATCAAGAGCTACCAACTCTTTTTCCGAAGGTAACTGGCTTCAGCAGAGCGCAGATACCAAATAC
TGTTCTTCTAGTGTAGCCGTAGTTAGGCCACCACTTCAAGAACTCTGTAGCACCGCCTACATACCTCGCT
CTGCTAATCCTGTTACCAGTGGCTGCTGCCAGTGGCGATAAGTCGTGTCTTACCGGGTTGGACTCAAGAC
GATAGTTACCGGATAAGGCGCAGCGGTCGGGCTGAACGGGGGGTTCGTGCACACAGCCCAGCTTGGAGCG
AACGACCTACACCGAACTGAGATACCTACAGCGTGAGCTATGAGAAAGCGCCACGCTTCCCGAAGGGAGA
AAGGCGGACAGGTATCCGGTAAGCGGCAGGGTCGGAACAGGAGAGCGCACGAGGGAGCTTCCAGGGGGAA
ACGCCTGGTATCTTTATAGTCCTGTCGGGTTTCGCCACCTCTGACTTGAGCGTCGATTTTTGTGATGCTC
GTCAGGGGGGCGGAGCCTATGGAAAAACGCCAGCAACGCGGCCTTTTTACGGTTCCTGGCCTTTTGCTGG
CCTTTTGCTCACATGTTCTTTCCTGCGTTATCCCCTGATTCTGTGGATAACCGTATTACCGCCTTTGAGT
GAGCTGATACCGCTCGCCGCAGCCGAACGACCGAGCGCAGCGAGTCAGTGAGCGAGGAAGCGGAAGAGCG
CCCAATACGCAAACCGCCTCTCCCCGCGCGTTGGCCGATTCATTAATGCAGCAAGCTCATGGCTGACTAA
TTTTTTTTATTTATGCAGAGGCCGAGGCCGCCTCGGCCTCTGAGCTATTCCAGAAGTAGTGAGGAGGCTT
TTTTGGAGGCCTAGGCTTTTGCAAAAAGCTCCCCGTGGCACGACAGGTTTCCCGACTGGAAAGCGGGCAG
TGAGCGCAACGCAATTAATGTGAGTTAGCTCACTCATTAGGCACCCCAGGCTTTACACTTTATGCTTCCG
GCTCGTATGTTGTGTGGAATTGTGAGCGGATAACAATTTCACACAGGAAACAGCTATGACATGATTACGA
ATTTCACAAATAAAGCATTTTTTTCACTGCATTCTAGTTGTGGTTTGTCCAAACTCATCAATGTATCTTA
TCATGTCTGGATCAACTGGATAACTCAAGCTAACCAAAATCATCCCAAACTTCCCACCCCATACCCTATT
ACCACTGCCAATTACCTGTGGTTTCATTTACTCTAAACCTGTGATTCCTCTGAATTATTTTCATTTTAAA
GAAATTGTATTTGTTAAATATGTACTACAAACTTAGTAGTTGGAAGGG
Features (pLannotate 1.2.2; 27 found; start..end, strand, type, name):
    369..626     +  LTR            5' LTR (truncated): truncated 5' long terminal repeat (LTR) from HIV-1
    673..798     +  misc_feature   HIV-1 Ψ: packaging signal of human immunodeficiency virus type 1
    782..1120    +  CDS            HIV-1 gag (fragment): gag protein from human immunodeficiency virus 1; gag
   1295..1528    +  misc_feature   RRE: The Rev response element (RRE) of HIV-1 allows for Rev-dependent mRNA export from the nucleus to the cytoplasm.
   1905..2005    +  CDS            Rev (fragment): human immunodeficiency virus 1 (HIV-1) Rev protein; rev; enhances nuclear export of unspliced and incompletely spliced viral mRNAs
   2050..2167    +  misc_feature   cPPT/CTS: central polypurine tract and central termination sequence of HIV-1
   2211..2590    +  enhancer       CMV enhancer: human cytomegalovirus immediate early enhancer
   2591..2794    +  promoter       CMV promoter: human cytomegalovirus (CMV) immediate early promoter
   2796..2815    +  promoter       PLtetO-1 promoter (fragment): modified phage lambda PL promoter with tet operator sites (Lutz and Bujard, 1997)
   2817..2836    +  promoter       PLtetO-1 promoter (fragment): modified phage lambda PL promoter with tet operator sites (Lutz and Bujard, 1997)
   2844..2877    +  promoter       TRE3GV promoter (fragment): 3rd-generation Tet-responsive promoter that can be activated by binding of Tet-On® 3G, optimized for retroviral and lentiviral vectors
   3052..3341    +  CDS            SUMO (fragment): cleavable ubiquitin-like protein tag; S. cerevisiae SMT3 (truncated)
   3415..4098    +  CDS            (3-F)Tyr-EGFP: (3-F)Tyr-EGFP is a basic (constitutively fluorescent) green fluorescent protein published in 2004, derived from Aequorea victoria.
   4112..4700    +  misc_feature   WPRE: woodchuck hepatitis virus posttranscriptional regulatory element
   4695..4805    +  CDS            nef (fragment): NEF_SIVS4 - Experimental evidence at protein level: Swiss-Prot protein existence level 1. Interferes with TCR signaling from the cell membrane. Interacts with CD247/TCRZ (TCR zeta chain) and exert potent down- regulation of cell surface TCR/CD3 complexes. From Simian immunodeficiency virus (isolate F236/smH4) (SIV-sm) (Simian immunodeficiency virus sooty mangabey monkey).
   4848..5028    +  LTR            5' LTR (truncated): truncated 5' long terminal repeat (LTR) from HIV-1
   5161..5265    +  promoter       AmpR promoter: bla
   5266..6126    +  CDS            AmpR: β-lactamase; bla; confers resistance to ampicillin, carbenicillin, and related antibiotics
   6297..6885    +  rep_origin     ori: high-copy-number ColE1/pMB1/pBR322/pUC origin of replication
   7068..7122    +  CDS            lacI (fragment): lac repressor; lacI; The lac repressor binds to the lac operator to inhibit transcription in E. coli. This inhibition can be relieved by adding lactose or isopropyl-β-D-thiogalactopyranoside (IPTG).
   7128..7221    +  rep_origin     SV40 ori (fragment): SV40 origin of replication
   7246..7283    +  CDS            lacI (fragment): lac repressor; lacI; The lac repressor binds to the lac operator to inhibit transcription in E. coli. This inhibition can be relieved by adding lactose or isopropyl-β-D-thiogalactopyranoside (IPTG).
   7296..7317    +  protein_bind   CAP binding site: CAP binding activates transcription in the presence of cAMP. E. coli catabolite activator protein
   7332..7362    +  promoter       lac promoter: promoter for the E. coli lac operon
   7370..7386    +  protein_bind   lac operator: The lac repressor binds to the lac operator to inhibit transcription in E. coli. This inhibition can be relieved by adding lactose or isopropyl-β-D-thiogalactopyranoside (IPTG). lac repressor encoded by lacI
   7420..7503    +  polyA_signal   SV40 poly(A) signal (fragment): SV40 polyadenylation signal
   7670..321     +  CDS            nef (fragment) (across the origin): NEF_HV1BR - Experimental evidence at protein level: Swiss-Prot protein existence level 1. Extracellular Nef protein targets CD4(+) T-lymphocytes for apoptosis by interacting with CXCR4 surface receptors (PubMed:14990729). From Human immunodeficiency virus type 1 group M subtype B (isolate BRU/LAI) (HIV-1).
