[The description below was written by a language model from this plasmid's Addgene catalogue record and pLannotate feature annotations shown in this document.]
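Description:
pTS109 pHAGE2 CMVtetO2 MCS-TEV-SUMOstar-22xGS-GFP is an empty lentiviral transfer plasmid built on the pHAGE2 backbone (7,678 bp in total) for doxycycline-inducible expression of a C-terminally tagged protein in mammalian cells. It is propagated in E. coli through a high-copy ColE1/pUC-type origin and selected with ampicillin via the bla gene. The viral portion carries the usual HIV-1 elements: LTR sequences flanking the cassette, the Ψ packaging signal with an adjoining gag fragment, the Rev response element for Rev-dependent nuclear export of the genomic RNA, and the cPPT/CTS. These allow the region between the LTRs to be packaged into particles, with the viral proteins presumably supplied in trans, and integrated into target cells. Short nef, lacI, SV40 and lac promoter fragments in the annotation appear to be backbone remnants.

The expression cassette consists of the CMV enhancer and immediate-early promoter followed directly by two tet operator sites, which the annotation software labelled as PLtetO-1 and TRE3GV fragments. In this CMVtetO2 arrangement, transcription is normally held off by Tet repressor and released by doxycycline, so a TetR-expressing host line is presumably needed, although the record does not name one. No insert is present. According to the name, a gene of interest is cloned into a multiple cloning site upstream of an in-frame TEV protease site, SUMOstar (annotated as a yeast SMT3-derived SUMO fragment), a 22xGS flexible linker and EGFP. The MCS, TEV site and linker are not individually annotated. A WPRE downstream of GFP enhances transcript expression. The GFP serves as a fluorescent reporter and an affinity handle, and the protease-cleavable modules allow release of the target, consistent with the associated work on nanobody-based purification of human protein complexes.
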