Addgene plasmid #199362: pTS109 pHAGE2 CMVtetO2 MCS-TEV-SUMOstar-22xGS-GFP
Purpose: (Empty Backbone) Lentiviral transfer plasmid for doxycycline inducible expression of a C-terminally TEV-SUMOstar-GFP-tagged protein in mammalian cells.
Depositing lab: Rebecca Voorhees. Depositing organization: California Institute of Technology. Publication: A nanobody-based strategy for rapid and scalable purification of human protein complexes. Stevens TA, Tomaleri GP, Hazu M, Wei S, Nguyen VN, DeKalb C, Voorhees RM, Pleiner T. Nat Protoc. 2024 Jan;19(1):127-158. doi: 10.1038/s41596-023-00904-w. Epub 2023 Nov 16. PubMed 37974029.
Backbone
  Vector backbone: pHAGE2
  Backbone size (bp): 7678
  Vector type: Mammalian Expression, Lentiviral
  Tag / fusion protein: TEV-SUMOstar-EGFP (C terminal on insert)
Growth in bacteria
  Bacterial resistance: Ampicillin, 100 μg/mL
  Growth temperature: 37°C
  Growth strain: NEB Stable
  Copy number: High Copy
Gene/Insert
  Gene/Insert name: None
  Mutation: WT
  Tag / fusion protein: TEV-SUMOstar-EGFP (C terminal on insert)
Terms and licenses: Academic/Nonprofit Terms; Industry Terms: Not Available to Industry
Depositor comments: Please visit https://www.biorxiv.org/content/10.1101/2023.03.09.531980v1 for bioRxiv preprint.
How to cite: pTS109 pHAGE2 CMVtetO2 MCS-TEV-SUMOstar-22xGS-GFP was a gift from Rebecca Voorhees (Addgene plasmid # 199362 ; http://n2t.net/addgene:199362 ; RRID:Addgene_199362)
